>Addgene plasmid #194857 | EGFP-MYO10ΔF3 | addgene full sequence | sequence record 388998 | Addgene NGS Result
TAGTTATTAATAGTAATCAATTACGGGGTCATTAGTTCATAGCCCATATATGGAGTTCCGCGTTACATAA
CTTACGGTAAATGGCCCGCCTGGCTGACCGCCCAACGACCCCCGCCCATTGACGTCAATAATGACGTATG
TTCCCATAGTAACGCCAATAGGGACTTTCCATTGACGTCAATGGGTGGAGTATTTACGGTAAACTGCCCA
CTTGGCAGTACATCAAGTGTATCATATGCCAAGTACGCCCCCTATTGACGTCAATGACGGTAAATGGCCC
GCCTGGCATTATGCCCAGTACATGACCTTATGGGACTTTCCTACTTGGCAGTACATCTACGTATTAGTCA
TCGCTATTACCATGGTGATGCGGTTTTGGCAGTACATCAATGGGCGTGGATAGCGGTTTGACTCACGGGG
ATTTCCAAGTCTCCACCCCATTGACGTCAATGGGAGTTTGTTTTGGCACCAAAATCAACGGGACTTTCCA
AAATGTCGTAACAACTCCGCCCCATTGACGCAAATGGGCGGTAGGCGTGTACGGTGGGAGGTCTATATAA
GCAGAGCTGGTTTAGTGAACCGTCAGATCCGCTAGCGCTACCGGTCGCCACCATGGTGAGCAAGGGCGAG
GAGCTGTTCACCGGGGTGGTGCCCATCCTGGTCGAGCTGGACGGCGACGTAAACGGCCACAAGTTCAGCG
TGTCCGGCGAGGGCGAGGGCGATGCCACCTACGGCAAGCTGACCCTGAAGTTCATCTGCACCACCGGCAA
GCTGCCCGTGCCCTGGCCCACCCTCGTGACCACCCTGACCTACGGCGTGCAGTGCTTCAGCCGCTACCCC
GACCACATGAAGCAGCACGACTTCTTCAAGTCCGCCATGCCCGAAGGCTACGTCCAGGAGCGCACCATCT
TCTTCAAGGACGACGGCAACTACAAGACCCGCGCCGAGGTGAAGTTCGAGGGCGACACCCTGGTGAACCG
CATCGAGCTGAAGGGCATCGACTTCAAGGAGGACGGCAACATCCTGGGGCACAAGCTGGAGTACAACTAC
AACAGCCACAACGTCTATATCATGGCCGACAAGCAGAAGAACGGCATCAAGGTGAACTTCAAGATCCGCC
ACAACATCGAGGACGGCAGCGTGCAGCTCGCCGACCACTACCAGCAGAACACCCCCATCGGCGACGGCCC
CGTGCTGCTGCCCGACAACCACTACCTGAGCACCCAGTCCGCCCTGAGCAAAGACCCCAACGAGAAGCGC
GATCACATGGTCCTGCTGGAGTTCGTGACCGCCGCCGGGATCACTCTCGGCATGGACGAGCTGTACAAGT
CCGGACTCAGATCCTACCCCTATGATGTGCCTGACTATGCCCACCACCACCACCACCACCTGGTGCCCAG
GGGCAGCAGATCTCGAGCTCAAGCTTCGAATTCTGCAGTCGACGGTACCATGGATAACTTCTTCACCGAG
GGAACACGGGTCTGGCTGAGAGAAAATGGCCAGCATTTTCCAAGTACTGTAAATTCCTGTGCAGAAGGCA
TCGTCGTCTTCCGGACAGACTATGGTCAGGTATTCACTTACAAGCAGAGCACAATTACCCACCAGAAGGT
GACTGCTATGCACCCCACGAACGAGGAGGGCGTGGATGACATGGCGTCCTTGACAGAGCTCCATGGCGGC
TCCATCATGTATAACTTATTCCAGCGGTATAAGAGAAATCAAATATATACCTACATCGGCTCCATCCTGG
CCTCCGTGAACCCCTACCAGCCCATCGCCGGGCTGTACGAGCCTGCCACCATGGAGCAGTACAGCCGGCG
CCACCTGGGCGAGCTGCCCCCGCACATCTTCGCCATCGCCAACGAGTGCTACCGCTGCCTGTGGAAGCGC
TACGACAACCAGTGCATCCTCATCAGTGGTGAAAGTGGGGCAGGTAAAACCGAAAGCACTAAATTGATCC
TCAAGTTTCTGTCAGTCATCAGTCAACAGTCTTTGGAATTGTCCTTAAAGGAGAAGACATCCTGTGTTGA
ACGAGCTATTCTTGAAAGCAGCCCCATCATGGAAGCTTTCGGCAATGCGAAGACCGTGTACAACAACAAC
TCTAGTCGCTTTGGGAAGTTTGTTCAGCTGAACATCTGTCAGAAAGGAAATATTCAGGGCGGGAGAATTG
TAGATTATTTATTAGAAAAAAACCGAGTAGTAAGGCAAAATCCCGGGGAAAGGAATTATCACATATTTTA
TGCACTGCTGGCAGGGCTGGAACATGAAGAAAGAGAAGAATTTTATTTATCTACGCCAGAAAACTACCAC
TACTTGAATCAGTCTGGATGTGTAGAAGACAAGACAATCAGTGACCAGGAATCCTTTAGGGAAGTTATTA
CGGCAATGGACGTGATGCAGTTCAGCAAGGAGGAAGTTCGGGAAGTGTCGAGGCTGCTTGCTGGTATACT
GCATCTTGGGAACATAGAATTTATCACTGCTGGTGGGGCACAGGTTTCCTTCAAAACAGCTTTGGGCAGA
TCTGCGGAGTTACTTGGGCTGGACCCAACACAGCTCACAGATGCTTTGACCCAGAGATCAATGTTCCTCA
GGGGAGAAGAGATCCTCACGCCTCTCAATGTTCAACAGGCAGTAGACAGCAGGGACTCCCTGGCCATGGC
TCTGTATGCGTGCTGCTTTGAGTGGGTAATCAAGAAGATCAACAGCAGGATCAAAGGCAATGAGGACTTC
AAGTCTATTGGCATCCTCGACATCTTTGGATTTGAAAACTTTGAGGTTAATCACTTTGAACAGTTCAATA
TAAACTATGCAAACGAGAAACTTCAGGAGTACTTCAACAAGCATATTTTTTCTTTAGAACAACTAGAATA
TAGCCGGGAAGGATTAGTGTGGGAAGATATTGACTGGATAGACAATGGAGAATGCCTGGACTTGATTGAG
AAGAAACTTGGCCTCCTAGCCCTTATCAATGAAGAAAGCCATTTTCCTCAAGCCACAGACAGCACCTTAT
TGGAGAAGCTACACAGTCAGCATGCGAATAACCACTTTTATGTGAAGCCCAGAGTTGCAGTTAACAATTT
TGGAGTGAAGCACTATGCTGGAGAGGTGCAATATGATGTCCGAGGTATCTTGGAGAAGAACAGAGATACA
TTTCGAGATGACCTTCTCAATTTGCTAAGAGAAAGCCGATTTGACTTTATCTACGATCTTTTTGAACATG
TTTCAAGCCGCAACAACCAGGATACCTTGAAATGTGGAAGCAAACATCGGCGGCCTACAGTCAGCTCACA
GTTCAAGGACTCACTGCATTCCTTAATGGCAACGCTAAGCTCCTCTAATCCTTTCTTTGTTCGCTGTATC
AAGCCAAACATGCAGAAGATGCCAGACCAGTTTGACCAGGCGGTTGTGCTGAACCAGCTGCGGTACTCAG
GGATGCTGGAGACTGTGAGAATCCGCAAAGCTGGGTATGCGGTCCGAAGACCCTTTCGGGACTTTTACAA
AAGGTATAAAGTGCTGATGAGGAATCTGGCTCTGCCTGAGGACGTCCGAGGGAAGTGCACGAGCCTGCTG
CAGCTCTATGATGCCTCCAACAGCGAGTGGCAGCTGGGGAAGACCAAGGTCTTTCTTCGAGAATCCTTGG
AACAGAAACTGGAGAAGCGGAGGGAAGAGGAAGTGAGCCACGCGGCCATGGTGATTCGGGCCCATGTCTT
GGGCTTCTTAGCACGAAAACAATACAGAAAGGTCCTTTATTGTGTGGTGATAATACAGAAGAATTACAGA
GCATTCCTTCTGAGGAGGAGATTTTTGCACCTGAAAAAGGCAGCCATAGTTTTCCAGAAGCAACTCAGAG
GTCAGATTGCTCGGAGAGTTTACAGACAATTGCTGGCAGAGAAAAGGGAGCAAGAAGAAAAGAAGAAACA
GGAAGAGGAAGAAAAGAAGAAACGGGAGGAAGAAGAAAGAGAAAGAGAGAGAGAGCGAAGAGAAGCCGAG
CTCCGCGCCCAGCAGGAAGAAGAAACGAGGAAGCAGCAAGAACTCGAAGCCTTGCAGAAGAGCCAGAAGG
AAGCTGAACTGACCCGTGAACTGGAGAAACAGAAGGAAAATAAGCAGGTGGAAGAGATCCTCCGTCTGGA
GAAAGAAATCGAGGACCTGCAGCGCATGAAGGAGCAGCAGGAGCTGTCGCTGACCGAGGCTTCCCTGCAG
AAGCTGCAGGAGCGGCGGGACCAGGAGCTCCGCAGGCTGGAGGAGGAAGCGTGCAGGGCGGCCCAGGAGT
TCCTCGAGTCCCTCAATTTCGACGAGATCGACGAGTGTGTCCGGAATATCGAGCGGTCCCTGTCGGTGGG
AAGCGAATTTTCCAGCGAGCTGGCTGAGAGCGCATGCGAGGAGAAGCCCAACTTCAACTTCAGCCAGCCC
TACCCAGAGGAGGAGGTCGATGAGGGCTTCGAAGCCGACGACGACGCCTTCAAGGACTCCCCCAACCCCA
GCGAGCACGGCCACTCAGACCAGCGAACAAGTGGCATCCGGACCAGCGATGACTCTTCAGAGGAGGACCC
ATACATGAACGACACGGTGGTGCCCACCAGCCCCAGTGCGGACAGCACGGTGCTGCTCGCCCCATCAGTG
CAGGACTCCGGGAGCCTACACAACTCCTCCAGCGGCGAGTCCACCTACTGCATGCCCCAGAACGCTGGGG
ACTTGCCCTCCCCAGACGGCGACTACGACTACGACCAGGATGACTATGAGGACGGTGCCATCACTTCCGG
CAGCAGCGTGACCTTCTCCAACTCCTACGGCAGCCAGTGGTCCCCCGACTACCGCTGCTCTGTGGGGACC
TACAACAGCTCGGGTGCCTACCGGTTCAGCTCTGAGGGGGCGCAGTCCTCGTTTGAAGATAGTGAAGAGG
ACTTTGATTCCAGGTTTGATACAGATGATGAGCTTTCATACCGGCGTGACTCTGTGTACAGCTGTGTCAC
TCTGCCGTATTTCCACAGCTTTCTGTACATGAAAGGTGGCCTGATGAACTCTTGGAAACGCCGCTGGTGC
GTCCTCAAGGATGAAACCTTCTTGTGGTTCCGCTCCAAGCAGGAGGCCCTCAAGCAAGGCTGGCTCCACA
AAAAAGGGGGGGGCTCCTCCACGCTGTCCAGGAGAAATTGGAAGAAGCGCTGGTTTGTCCTCCGCCAGTC
CAAGCTGATGTACTTTGAAAACGACAGCGAGGAGAAGCTCAAGGGCACCGTAGAAGTGCGAACGGCAAAA
GAGATCATAGATAACACCACCAAGGAGAATGGGATCGACATCATTATGGCCGATAGGACTTTCCACCTGA
TTGCAGAGTCCCCAGAAGATGCCAGCCAGTGGTTCAGCGTGCTGAGTCAGGTCCACGCGTCCACGGACCA
GGAGATCCAGGAGATGCATGATGAGCAGGCAAACCCACAGAATGCTGTGGGCACCTTGGATGTGGGGCTG
ATTGATTCTGTGTGTGCCTCTGACAGCCCTGATAGACCCAACTCGTTTGTGATCATCACGGCCAACCGGG
TGCTGCACTGCAACGCCGACACGCCGGAGGAGATGCACCACTGGATAACCCTGCTGCAGAGGTCCAAAGG
GGACACCAGAGTGGAGGGCCAGGAATTCATCGTGAGAGGATGGTTGCACAAAGAGGTGAAGAACAGTCCG
AAGATGTCTTCACTGAAACTGAAGAAACGGTGGTTTGTACTCACCCACAATTCCCTGGATTACTACAAGA
GTTCAGAGAAGAACGCGCTCAAACTGGGGACCCTGGTCCTCAACAGCCTCTGCTCTGTCGTCCCCCCAGA
TGAGAAGATATTCAAAGAGACAGGCTACTGGAACGTCACCGTGTACGGGCGCAAGCACTGTTACCGGCTC
TACACCAAGCTGCTCAACGAGGCCACCCGGTGGTCCAGTGCCATTCAAAACGTGACTGACACCAAGGCCC
CGATCGACACCCCCACCCAGCAGCTGATTCAAGATATCAAGGAGAACTGCCTGAACTCGGATGTGGTGGA
ACAGATTTACAAGCGGAACCCGATCCTTCGATACACCCATCACCCCTTGCACTCCCCGCTCCTGCCCCTT
CCGTATGGGGACATAAATCTCAACTTGCTCAAAGACAAAGGCTATACCACCCTTCAGGATGAGGCCATCA
AGATATTCAATTCCCTGCAGCAACTGGAGTCCATGTCTGACCCAATTCCAATAATCCAGGGCATCCTACA
GACAGGGCATGACCTGCGACCTCTGCGGGACGAGCTGTACTGCCAGCTTATCAAACAGACCAACAAAGTG
CCCCACCCCGGCAGTGTGGGCAACCTGTACAGCTGGCAGATCCTGACATGCCTGAGCTGCACCTTCCTGC
CGAGTCGAGGGATTCTCAAGTATCTCAAGTTCCATCTGAAAAGGATACGGGAACAGTTTCCAGGAACCGA
GATGGAAAAATACGCTCTCTTCACTTACGAATCTCTTAAGAAAACCAAATGCCGAGAGTTTGTGCCTTCC
CGAGATGAAATAGAAGCTCTGATCCACAGGCAGGAAATGACATCCACGGTCTATTGCCATGGCGGCGGCT
CTTGCAAGATCACCATCAACTCCCACACCACTGCTGGGGAGGTGGTGGAGAAGCTGATCCGAGGCCTGGC
CATGGAGGACAGCAGGAACATGTTTGCTTTGTTTGAATACAACGGCCACGTCGACAAAGCCATTGAAAGT
CGAACCGTCGTAGCTGATGTCTTAGCCAAGTTTGAAAAGCTGGCTGCCACATCCGAGGTTGGGGACCTGC
CATGGAAATTCTACTTCAAACTTTACTGCTTCCTGGACACAGACAACGTGCCAAAAGACAGTGTGGAGTT
TGCATTTATGTTTGAACAGGCCCACGAAGCGGTTATCCATGGCCACCATCCAGCCCCGGAAGAAAACCTC
CAGGTTCTTGCTGCCCTGCGACTCCAGTATCTGCAGGGGGATTATACTCTGCACGCTGCCATCCCACCTC
TCGAAGAGGTTTATTCCCTGCAGAGACTCAAGGCCCGCATCAGTCAGTCAACCAAAACCTTCACCCCTTG
TGAACGGCTGGAGAAGAGGCGGACGAGCTTCCTAGAGGGGACCCTGAGGCGGAGCTTCCGGACAGGATCC
GTGGTCCGGCAGAAGGTCGAGGAGGAGCAGATGCTGGACATGTGGATTAAGGAAGAAGTCTCCTCTGCTC
GAGCCAGTATCATTGACAAGTGGAGGAAATTTCAGGGCATGAGCCAGGAACAGGCCATGGCCAAGTACAT
GGCCTTGATCAAGGAGTGGCCTTAGTCTAGATAACTGATCATAATCAGCCATACCACATTTGTAGAGGTT
TTACTTGCTTTAAAAAACCTCCCACACCTCCCCCTGAACCTGAAACATAAAATGAATGCAATTGTTGTTG
TTAACTTGTTTATTGCAGCTTATAATGGTTACAAATAAAGCAATAGCATCACAAATTTCACAAATAAAGC
ATTTTTTTCACTGCATTCTAGTTGTGGTTTGTCCAAACTCATCAATGTATCTTAACGCGTAAATTGTAAG
CGTTAATATTTTGTTAAAATTCGCGTTAAATTTTTGTTAAATCAGCTCATTTTTTAACCAATAGGCCGAA
ATCGGCAAAATCCCTTATAAATCAAAAGAATAGACCGAGATAGGGT
[37 nt withheld, positions 7677-7713]
AAAGAACGTGGACTCCAACGTCAAAGG
[49 nt withheld, positions 7741-7789]
T
[91 nt withheld, positions 7791-7881]
G
[124 nt withheld, positions 7883-8006]
CAGGTGGCACTTTTCGGGGAAATGTGCGCGGAACCCCTATTTGTTTATTTTTCTAAATACATTCAAATAT
GTATCCGCTCATGAGACAATAACCCTGATAAATGCTTCAATAATATTGAAAAAGGAAGAGTCCTGAGGCG
GAAAGAACCAGCTGTGGAATGTGTGTCAGTTAGGGTGTGGAAAGTCCCCAGGCTCCCCAGCAGGCAGAAG
TATGCAAAGCATGCATCTCAATTAGTCAGCAACCAGGTGTGGAAAGTCCCCAGGCTCCCCAGCAGGCAGA
AGTATGCAAAGCATGCATCTCAATTAGTCAGCAACCATAGTCCCGCCCCTAACTCCGCCCATCCCGCCCC
TAACTCCGCCCAGTTCCGCCCATTCTCCGCCCCATGGCTGACTAATTTTTTTTATTTATGCAGAGGCCGA
GGCCGCCTCGGCCTCTGAGCTATTCCAGAAGTAGTGAGGAGGCTTTTTTGGAGGCCTAGGCTTTTGCAAA
GATCGATCAAGAGACAGGATGAGGATCGTTTCGCATGATTGAACAAGATGGATTGCACGCAGGTTCTCCG
GCCGCTTGGGTGGAGAGGCTATTCGGCTATGACTGGGCACAACAGACAATCGGCTGCTCTGATGCCGCCG
TGTTCCGGCTGTCAGCGCAGGGGCGCCCGGTTCTTTTTGTCAAGACCGACCTGTCCGGTGCCCTGAATGA
ACTGCAAGACGAGGCAGCGCGGCTATCGTGGCTGGCCACGACGGGCGTTCCTTGCGCAGCTGTGCTCGAC
GTTGTCACTGAAGCGGGAAGGGACTGGCTGCTATTGGGCGAAGTGCCGGGGCAGGATCTCCTGTCATCTC
ACCTTGCTCCTGCCGAGAAAGTATCCATCATGGCTGATGCAATGCGGCGGCTGCATACGCTTGATCCGGC
TACCTGCCCATTCGACCACCAAGCGAAACATCGCATCGAGCGAGCACGTACTCGGATGGAAGCCGGTCTT
GTCGATCAGGATGATCTGGACGAAGAGCATCAGGGGCTCGCGCCAGCCGAACTGTTCGCCAGGCTCAAGG
CGAGCATGCCCGACGGCGAGGATCTCGTCGTGACCCATGGCGATGCCTGCTTGCCGAATATCATGGTGGA
AAATGGCCGCTTTTCTGGATTCATCGACTGTGGCCGGCTGGGTGTGGCGGACCGCTATCAGGACATAGCG
TTGGCTACCCGTGATATTGCTGAAGAGCTTGGCGGCGAATGGGCTGACCGCTTCCTCGTGCTTTACGGTA
TCGCCGCTCCCGATTCGCAGCGCATCGCCTTCTATCGCCTTCTTGACGAGTTCTTCTGAGCGGGACTCTG
GGGTTCGAAATGACCGACCAAGCGACGCCCAACCTGCCATCACGAGATTTCGATTCCACCGCCGCCTTCT
ATGAAAGGTTGGGCTTCGGAATCGTTTTCCGGGACGCCGGCTGGATGATCCTCCAGCGCGGGGATCTCAT
GCTGGAGTTCTTCGCCCACCCTAGGGGGAGGCTAACTGAAACACGGAAGGAGACAATACCGGAAGGAACC
CGCGCTATGACGGCAATAAAAAGACAGAATAAAACGCACGGTGTTGGGTCGTTTGTTCATAAACGCGGGG
TTCGGTCCCAGGGCTGGCACTCTGTCGATACCCCACCGAGACCCCATTGGGGCCAATACGCCCGCGTTTC
TTCCTTTTCCCCACCCCACCCCCCAAGTTCGGGTGAAGGCCCAGGGCTCGCAGCCAACGTCGGGGCGGCA
GGCCCTGCCATAGCCTCAGGTTACTCATATATACTTTAGATTGATTTAAAACTTCATTTTTAATTTAAAA
GGATCTAGGTGAAGATCCTTTTTGATAATCTCATGACCAAAATCCCTTAACGTGAGTTTTCGTTCCACTG
AGCGTCAGACCCCGTAGAAAAGATCAAAGGATCTTCTTGAGATCCTTTTTTTCTGCGCGTAATCTGCTGC
TTGCAAACAAAAAAACCACCGCTACCAGCGGTGGTTTGTTTGCCGGATCAAGAGCTACCAACTCTTTTTC
CGAAGGTAACTGGCTTCAGCAGAGCGCAGATACCAAATACTGTTCTTCTAGTGTAGCCGTAGTTAGGCCA
CCACTTCAAGAACTCTGTAGCACCGCCTACATACCTCGCTCTGCTAATCCTGTTACCAGTGGCTGCTGCC
AGTGGCGATAAGTCGTGTCTTACCGGGTTGGACTCAAGACGATAGTTACCGGATAAGGCGCAGCGGTCGG
GCTGAACGGGGGGTTCGTGCACACAGCCCAGCTTGGAGCGAACGACCTACACCGAACTGAGATACCTACA
GCGTGAGCTATGAGAAAGCGCCACGCTTCCCGAAGGGAGAAAGGCGGACAGGTATCCGGTAAGCGGCAGG
GTCGGAACAGGAGAGCGCACGAGGGAGCTTCCAGGGGGAAACGCCTGGTATCTTTATAGTCCTGTCGGGT
TTCGCCACCTCTGACTTGAGCGTCGATTTTTGTGATGCTCGTCAGGGGGGCGGAGCCTATGGAAAAACGC
CAGCAACGCGGCCTTTTTACGGTTCCTGGCCTTTTGCTGGCCTTTTGCTCACATGTTCTTTCCTGCGTTA
TCCCCTGATTCTGTGGATAACCGTATTACCGCCATGCAT
Features (pLannotate 1.2.2; 16 found; start..end, strand, type, name):
     61..364     +  enhancer       CMV enhancer: human cytomegalovirus immediate early enhancer
    365..568     +  promoter       CMV promoter: human cytomegalovirus (CMV) immediate early promoter
    613..1329    +  CDS            EGFP: EGFP is a basic (constitutively fluorescent) green fluorescent protein published in 1996, derived from Aequorea victoria. It is reported to be a rapidly-maturing weak dimer with moderate acid sensitivity.
   1371..1390    +  CDS            9xHis (fragment): 9xHis affinity tag
   1408..1449    +  misc_feature   MCS (fragment): multiple cloning site
   1450..7302    +  CDS            MYO10 (fragment): MYO10_HUMAN - Also known as KIAA0799. Experimental evidence at protein level: Swiss-Prot protein existence level 1. [Isoform Headless]: Functions as a dominant-negative regulator of isoform 1, suppressing its filopodia-inducing and axon outgrowth-promoting activities. In hippocampal neurons, it increases VASP retention in spine heads to induce spine formation and spine head expansion (By similarity). From Homo sapiens (Human).
   7316..7400    +  CDS            large T antigen (fragment): large T antigen from SV40 (simian virus 40)
   7423..7544    +  polyA_signal   SV40 poly(A) signal: SV40 polyadenylation signal
   7578..8006    -  rep_origin     f1 ori (sequence partly withheld): f1 bacteriophage origin of replication; arrow indicates direction of (+) strand synthesis
   8033..8137    +  promoter       AmpR promoter: bla
   8139..8496    +  promoter       SV40 promoter: SV40 enhancer and early promoter
   8531..9325    +  CDS            NeoR/KanR: aminoglycoside phosphotransferase from Tn5; aph(3')-II (or nptII); confers resistance to neomycin, kanamycin, and G418 (Geneticin®)
   9346..9498    +  CDS            ble (fragment): BLE_KLEPN - Experimental evidence at protein level: Swiss-Prot protein existence level 1. Binding protein with a strong affinity to the bleomycin family of antibiotics. Binds to CL990; an antimitotic-antibiotic compound. From Klebsiella pneumoniae.
   9557..9604    +  polyA_signal   HSV TK poly(A) signal: herpes simplex virus thymidine kinase polyadenylation signal (Cole and Stacy, 1985)
   9695..9711    -  polyA_signal   bGH poly(A) signal (fragment): bovine growth hormone polyadenylation signal
   9933..10521   +  rep_origin     ori: high-copy-number ColE1/pMB1/pBR322/pUC origin of replication
