[The description below was written by a language model from this plasmid's Addgene catalogue record and pLannotate feature annotations shown in this document.]
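Description:
EGFP-MYO10ΔF3 is a mammalian expression plasmid of about 10.6 kb built on the EGFPC1 backbone. It encodes human myosin-X (MYO10) with an N-terminal EGFP tag and without the F3 lobe of its C-terminal FERM domain. The human cytomegalovirus immediate-early enhancer and promoter drive the fusion transcript. The EGFP coding sequence comes first, followed by a short linker derived from multiple cloning site remnants and then the MYO10 open reading frame, and an SV40 polyadenylation signal terminates the transcript. The retained MYO10 sequence spans amino acids 1–1951, with residues 1952–2056 removed. According to the depositor, the construct was made from an existing full-length EGFP-MYO10 plasmid. The wild-type FERM region was exchanged for a synthetic gene block carrying the truncated FERM domain, inserted between PvuI and XbaI sites. Several small annotated fragments (9xHis, SV40 large T antigen, ble, bGH poly(A)) are probably partial sequence matches or backbone remnants rather than functional elements.

The plasmid is propagated in E. coli from a high-copy ColE1/pUC-type origin under kanamycin selection, and it also carries an f1 origin. The Tn5 aminoglycoside phosphotransferase gene (NeoR/KanR) sits downstream of both a bacterial bla promoter and the SV40 enhancer/early promoter and ends with an HSV TK polyadenylation signal. This arrangement gives kanamycin resistance in bacteria and allows G418 selection in transfected mammalian cells.

The construct allows fluorescence imaging of a MYO10 mutant lacking the F3 FERM lobe. The associated work examined how myosin-X and talin modulate integrin activity at filopodia tips, so it serves as a domain-deletion comparison to full-length EGFP-MYO10.
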