Addgene plasmid #194857: EGFP-MYO10ΔF3
Purpose: Express EGFP-MYO10 with the F3 FERM domain lobes deleted (1-1951) in mammalian cells.
Depositing lab: Guillaume Jacquemet. Depositing organization: Abo Akademi University. Publication: Myosin-X and talin modulate integrin activity at filopodia tips. Miihkinen M, Gronloh MLB, Popovic A, Vihinen H, Jokitalo E, Goult BT, Ivaska J, Jacquemet G. Cell Rep. 2021 Sep 14;36(11):109716. doi: 10.1016/j.celrep.2021.109716. PubMed 34525374.
Backbone
  Vector backbone: EGFPC1
  Vector type: Mammalian Expression
Growth in bacteria
  Bacterial resistance: Kanamycin, 50 μg/mL
  Growth temperature: 37°C
  Growth strain: DH5alpha
  Copy number: High Copy
Gene/Insert
  Gene/Insert name: MYO10 ΔF3 (alt name: myosin X)
  Species: H. sapiens (human)
  Mutation: Truncated MYO10 construct. MYO10 amino acids 1-1951 (amino acids 1952 - 2056 are deleted).
  Entrez Gene: MYO10 (a.k.a. MyoX)
  Promoter: CMV
  Tag / fusion protein: EGFP (N terminal on insert)
  Cloning method: Unknown
  Sequencing primers: 5′ EGFPC
Resource information
  A portion of this plasmid was derived from a plasmid made by: The original EGFPC1-hMyoX plasmid (Addgene plasmid # 47608) was created by Emanuel Strehler.
Terms and licenses: Academic/Nonprofit Terms; Industry Terms: Not Available to Industry
Depositor comments: The EGFP-MYO10ΔF3 construct was generated by replacing the wild-type MYO10-FERM domain (boundaries 1504-2056 in MYO10) with truncated MYO10 FERM domains where the F3 FERM lobe is deleted using a gene block (IDT). The gene blocks were inserted in EGFP-MYO10 (Addgene plasmid # 47608) using the PvuI and XbaI restriction sites. The final boundaries compared to full-length MYO10 are 1-1951.
How to cite: EGFP-MYO10ΔF3 was a gift from Guillaume Jacquemet (Addgene plasmid # 194857 ; http://n2t.net/addgene:194857 ; RRID:Addgene_194857)
